Addgene plasmid #216919: pST39-Mega'-deltaFS
Purpose: Mega' with knockout of GvpF and GvpS
Depositing lab: George Lu. Depositing organization: Rice University. Publication: Elucidating the assembly of gas vesicles by systematic protein-protein interaction analysis. Iburg M, Anderson AP, Wong VT, Anton ED, He A, Lu GJ. EMBO J. 2024 Oct;43(19):4156-4172. doi: 10.1038/s44318-024-00178-2. Epub 2024 Sep 3. PubMed 39227754.
Backbone
  Vector backbone: pST39
  Vector type: Bacterial Expression
Growth in bacteria
  Bacterial resistance: Ampicillin, 100 μg/mL
  Growth temperature: 30°C
  Growth strain: DH5alpha
  Copy number: Low Copy
Gene/Insert
  Gene/Insert name: Mega' with knockout of GvpF and GvpS
  Species: Synthetic; Priestia megaterium
  Cloning method: Gibson Cloning
Terms and licenses: Academic/Nonprofit Terms; Industry Terms: Not Available to Industry
Depositor comments: Please visit https://www.biorxiv.org/content/10.1101/2023.07.23.550228v1 for bioRxiv preprint.
How to cite: pST39-Mega'-deltaFS was a gift from George Lu (Addgene plasmid # 216919 ; http://n2t.net/addgene:216919 ; RRID:Addgene_216919)
