[The description below was written by a language model from this plasmid's Addgene catalogue record and pLannotate feature annotations shown in this document.]
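Description:
pST39-Mega'-deltaFS is a bacterial expression plasmid of about 7.8 kb built on the pST39 backbone, carrying a variant of the Priestia (formerly Bacillus) megaterium gas vesicle gene cluster, called Mega', in which GvpF and GvpS have been knocked out. It replicates in E. coli from a ColE1/pMB1-type origin. The adjacent rop gene and pBR322 bom region are also present, which fits the catalogue's low-copy designation. Selection is by ampicillin, through a TEM beta-lactamase gene driven by its own promoter and followed by an fd terminator.

The payload sits between a T7 promoter and a T7 terminator, so the roughly 5 kb cluster is presumably transcribed as a polycistronic unit by T7 RNA polymerase in a suitable expression host. Automated annotation recognises only some of its genes. It finds gvpB, the GvpA-type major structural protein of the vesicle shell, and gvpJ, which has been implicated in vesicle shape. It also finds a short remnant of gvpS, consistent with that gene having been disrupted. No gvpF feature is detected, and the other cluster genes in the unannotated stretches are not named in the record. The exact nature of the two knockouts is not stated either. Several small fragment hits (OsADH 5'-UTR, ydeC, SET1, RSF ori, mbeC) are probably incidental sequence matches rather than functional parts.

The insert was assembled by Gibson cloning. The plasmid comes from a study that mapped protein-protein interactions among gas vesicle proteins to understand vesicle assembly, where a double-deletion cluster like this one would presumably serve to test how loss of GvpF and GvpS affects gas vesicle formation in a heterologous bacterial host.
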