Features (pLannotate 1.2.2; 16 found; start..end, strand, type, name):
     48..181     +  rep_origin     RSF ori (fragment): Plasmids containing the RSF 1030 origin of replication can be propagated in E. coli cells that contain additional plasmids with compatible origins.
    186..325     -  misc_feature   bom: basis of mobility region from pBR322
    427..618     -  CDS            rop: Rop protein, which maintains plasmids at low copy number; rop
    658..768     +  CDS            mbeC (fragment): MBEC_ECOLX - Experimental evidence at protein level: Swiss-Prot protein existence level 1. Required for efficient mobilization of ColE1 plasmid and is thus essential to promote the specific transfer of the plasmid during conjugation. Probably functions by inducing DNA bending, helping the MbeA relaxase to melt the DNA around the nic site and cleave the phosphodiester bond. Binds specifically double-stranded DNA (dsDNA) containing the ColE1 oriT but does not recognize the inverted repeat (IR). From Escherichia coli.
    855..873     +  promoter       T7 promoter: promoter for bacteriophage T7 RNA polymerase
   1121..1384    +  CDS            gvpB: GVPB_BACME - Protein inferred from homology: Swiss-Prot protein existence level 3. Gas vesicles are small, hollow, gas filled protein structures that are found in several microbial planktonic microorganisms. They allow the positioning of the organism at the favorable depth for growth. GvpA type proteins form the essential core of the structure. From Bacillus megaterium.
   3138..3154    +  5'UTR          OsADH 5'-UTR (fragment): translational enhancer from the 5'-UTR of the Oryza sativa alcohol dehydrogenase gene (Sugio et al., 2008)
   3799..3858    +  CDS            gvpS (fragment): GVPS_BACME - Protein inferred from homology: Swiss-Prot protein existence level 3. Gas vesicles are small, hollow, gas filled protein structures that are found in several microbial planktonic microorganisms. They allow the positioning of the organism at the favorable depth for growth (By similarity). From Bacillus megaterium.
   4121..4420    +  CDS            gvpJ: GVPJ_BACME - Protein inferred from homology: Swiss-Prot protein existence level 3. Gas vesicles are small, hollow, gas filled protein structures that are found in several microbial planktonic microorganisms. They allow the positioning of the organism at the favorable depth for growth. This protein could be important for the shape determination of the gas vesicle. From Bacillus megaterium.
   5839..5958    -  CDS            ydeC (fragment): YDEC_BACSU - Protein predicted: Swiss-Prot protein existence level 4. From Bacillus subtilis (strain 168).
   5991..6040    +  CDS            SET1 (fragment): solubility-enhancement tag derived from T7 phage gene 10B
   6048..6095    +  terminator     T7 terminator: transcription terminator for bacteriophage T7 RNA polymerase
   6162..6253    +  promoter       AmpR promoter: bla
   6254..7111    +  CDS            bla: BLAT_ECOLX - Experimental evidence at protein level: Swiss-Prot protein existence level 1. TEM-type are the most prevalent beta-lactamases in enterobacteria; they hydrolyze the beta-lactam bond in susceptible beta-lactam antibiotics, thus conferring resistance to penicillins and cephalosporins. TEM-3 and TEM-4 are capable of hydrolyzing cefotaxime and ceftazidime. TEM-5 is capable of hydrolyzing ceftazidime. TEM-6 is capable of hydrolyzing ceftazidime and aztreonam. TEM-8/CAZ-2, TEM- 16/CAZ-7 and TEM-24/CAZ-6 are markedly active against ceftazidime. IRT- 4 shows resistance to beta-lactamase in
   7118..7157    +  terminator     fd terminator: central terminator from bacteriophage fd (Otsuka and Kunisawa, 1982)
   7188..7776    +  rep_origin     ori: high-copy-number ColE1/pMB1/pBR322/pUC origin of replication
>Addgene plasmid #216919 | pST39-Mega'-deltaFS | addgene full sequence | sequence record 445980 | Addgene NGS Result
AACGCCAGCAACGCGGCCTTTTTACGGTTCCTGGCCTTTTGCTGGCCTTTTGCTCACATGTTCTTTCCTG
CGTTATCCCCTGATTCTGTGGATAACCGTATTACCGCCTTTGAGTGAGCTGATACCGCTCGCCGCAGCCG
AACGACCGAGCGCAGCGAGTCAGTGAGCGAGGAAGCGGAAGAGCGCCTGATGCGGTATTTTCTCCTTACG
CATCTGTGCGGTATTTCACACCGCAATGGTGCACTCTCAGTACAATCTGCTCTGATGCCGCATAGTTAAG
CCAGTATACACTCCGCTATCGCTACGTGACTGGGTCATGGCTGCGCCCCGACACCCGCCAACACCCGCTG
ACGCGCCCTGACGGGCTTGTCTGCTCCCGGCATCCGCTTACAGACAAGCTGTGACCGTCTCCGGGAGCTG
CATGTGTCAGAGGTTTTCACCGTCATCACCGAAACGCGCGAGGCAGCTGCGGTAAAGCTCATCAGCGTGG
TCGTGAAGCGATTCACAGATGTCTGCCTGTTCATCCGCGTCCAGCTCGTTGAGTTTCTCCAGAAGCGTTA
ATGTCTGGCTTCTGATAAAGCGGGCCATGTTAAGGGCGGTTTTTTCCTGTTTGGTCACTGATGCCTCCGT
GTAAGGGGGATTTCTGTTCATGGGGTAATGATACCGATGAAACGAGAGAGGATGCTCACGATACGGGTTA
CTGATGATGAACATGCCCGGTTACTGGAACGTTGTGAGGGTAAACAACTGGCGGTATGGATGCGGCGGGA
CCAGAGAAAAATCACTCAGGGTCAATGCCAGCGCTTCGTTAATACAGATGTAGGTGTTGGCACCATGCAT
CGATCCCGCGAAATTAATACGACTCACTATAGGGAGACCACAACGGTTTCCCTCTAGAGATAGCTTAGCG
ATGTGAAAGAAGCTGGAGAAAACTTTCAAGAAAAAGTTTCTTCTTCAGACGATAAAGAGAAGTCAAAAAA
TAAGCGGAAAATAAAAGGCGTAAATCAGATTAAAAAAGCAACGGATATTAAAAGCTCTACTAAGATTAAA
AGTTCTAATGATATTAAATCATCTACAGATTTAAAAACAATGGGATCATAAGCGAAAGGAGAAATGAGAT
ATGTCTATTCAAAAAAGTACTAATAGTTCAAGTTTAGCAGAAGTCATTGACCGTATTTTAGATAAAGGAA
TTGTTATTGATGCTTTTGCAAGAGTTTCTGTTGTAGGAATTGAAATTTTAACGATTGAAGCGCGAGTGGT
TATTGCCAGTGTTGATACATGGTTACGCTATGCAGAAGCAGTAGGGCTTCTTCGTGACGACGTAGAAGAA
AACGGTCTTCCTGAACGTTCAAATTCAAGTGAAGGGCAGCCGCGTTTTAGTATTTAATATGAAGTGGTAT
GGAACCTTCCTTTTTTGAGGGTGGTTCCAGCTTTTAGATCTAACTATTGGAGGCTACTAAAAATGGAAAT
TAAAAAAATTATGCAAGCCGTGAACGACTTTTTCGGTGAACACGTAGCTCCTCCTCATAAAATTACCTCG
GTGGAAGCTACTGAAGATGAAGGTTGGAGAGTTATTGTTGAAGTCATTGAAGAACGAGAATATATGAAAA
AATACGCCAAAGATGAAATGCTCGGAACGTACGAGTGCTTTGTAAATAAAGAAAAAGAAGTCATTTCATT
CAAACGACTCGACGTCAGATATAGAAGCGCCATTGGCATTGAAGCATAAACGATAAGATGGCAGGAGGAA
CGTAAAAATGACCGTCTTAACAGACAAAAGGAAAAAAGGCAGTGGAGCTTTTATACAAGATGACGAGACA
AAAGAGGTTCTTTCAAGAGCGCTGAGCTATTTAAAATCCGGCTATTCCATTCATTTTACAGGTCCTGCCG
GCGGAGGCAAAACCTCTTTAGCGCGAGCGCTTGCTAAAAAGAGAAAGCGTCCTGTAATGCTGATGCACGG
GAATCACGAGCTCAACAACAAAGATTTAATTGGCGATTTTACGGGATACACGAGCAAAAAAGTAATCGAC
CAGTACGTTCGTTCTGTCTATAAAAAAGATGAACAGGTGAGTGAAAACTGGCAGGATGGCCGATTGCTTG
AAGCTGTAAAAAATGGCTATACGCTGATTTACGACGAATTTACTCGTTCTAAGCCTGCGACGAATAATAT
CTTTCTATCGATATTAGAAGAAGGCGTGCTGCCGCTGTATGGAGTAAAAATGACCGATCCTTTTGTGCGC
GTGCATCCCGATTTCCGCGTCATCTTCACAAGCAATCCAGCTGAGTATGCCGGCGTATATGATACGCAAG
ATGCGCTTCTCGACAGGTTAATTACCATGTTTATTGATTATAAAGACATCGACAGAGAGACAGCGATTTT
AACGGAGAAAACGGACGTAGAAGAAGATGAAGCGCGCACAATTGTAACGCTCGTAGCAAACGTGCGAAAC
CGCTCTGGAGACGAAAACAGCAGCGGACTTAGCCTGCGGGCTTCGCTTATGATCGCTACCCTTGCCACGC
AGCAAGACATTCCTATCGATGGAAGTGACGAAGATTTTCAAACGTTATGTATCGATATTTTGCATCATCC
GCTTACCAAATGTTTGGATGAAGAAAATGCAAAAAGCAAAGCCGAAAAAATCATTTTAGAAGAATGTAAG
AATATAGACACTGAAGAAAAGTAAGTAGAAGAGAAATAACGTGCTTCACAAATTAGTAACCGCACCCATT
AACCTTGTAGTGAAAATCGGCGAAAAAGTACAGGAAGAAGCTGATAAACAGCTATATGACCTTCCGACGA
TTCAGCAAAAGCTCATTCAGCTTCAAATGATGTTTGAGCTTGGTGAAATTCCAGAAGAAGCGTTTCAAGA
AAAAGAAGATGAATTGTTAATGAGGTACGAAATTGCGAAACGCAGAGAAATTGAACAATGGGAAGAGCTA
ACACAAAAAAGAAATGAGGAATCCTAGATGGGAGAATTACTGTATTTATACGGTTTAATTCCAACAAAAG
AAGCAGCAGCCATAGAGCCGTTTCCATCTTATAAGGGGTTTGACGGAGAACATTCACTGTACCCAATTGC
GTTTGATCAGGTGACGGCTGTAGTTTCTAAGCTGGATGCTGACACCTATTCAGAAAAAGTGATTCAAGAA
AAAATGGAGCAGGATATGAGCTGGCTGCAGGAAAAAGCATTTCATCATCACGAAACGGTAGCCGCTTTGT
ACGAAGAATTTACGATCATTCCATTAAAATTTTGCACCATTTATAAAGGTGAAGAAAGTCTGCAGGCAGC
TATTGAGATTAACAAAGAAAAGATAGAGAATTCACTGACGCTGCTTCAAGGAAATGAAGAGTGGAATGTG
AAAATTTACTGTGATGATACAGAGCTTAAAAAAGGAATCAGCGAAACGAATGAAAGCGTGAAAGCGAAAA
AACAAGAAATTAGTCACTTATCACCAGGAAGACAGTTTTTTGAAAAGAAAAAAATAGATCAGCTGATTGA
AAAAGAATTAGAGCTTCACAAAAACAAAGTGTGTGAAGAGATACATGACAAGCTAAAAGAATTATCGCTT
TATGACTCTGTTAAAAAGAATTGGAGCAAAGACGTAACTGGCGCAGCTGAACAGATGGCGTGGAACAGCG
TGTTTCTTCTCCCGTCTCTGCAGATTACTAAGTTCGTAAACGAAATAGAAGAGCTTCAGCAAAGGCTTGA
AAATAAAGGCTGGAAGTTTGAAGTGACGGGACCATGGCCGCCCTATCATTTCTCGAGCTTTGCGTAAAAG
CGGTTAAGCGTGACAGTCCAGGAGGAATTAATGGATGCAACCGGTCAGCCAAGCAAATGGACGAATCCAC
TTGGATCCTGATCAAGCTGAACAAGGCTTAGCGCAGCTTGTGATGACAGTTATTGAGCTATTGAGGCAAA
TCGTTGAACGTCATGCCATGAGGCGGGTGGAGGGTGGAACGTTGACGGACGAACAAATTGAAAACTTAGG
AATTGCACTAATGAACTTAGAAGAAAAAATGGACGAGTTGAAAGAGGTGTTCGGTCTGGATGCAGAAGAT
TTAAATATTGATCTTGGACCGCTAGGCAGCCTGCTTTAAGCGGTCAGTAGGAGGAACAGTATGGCAGTCG
AACATAATATGCAGTCAAGTACGATTGTAGATGTGCTCGAAAAGATTTTGGATAAAGGAGTCGTTATAGC
GGGGGACATCACCGTAGGAATTGCAGATGTCGAGCTATTAACGATAAAGATCCGCTTGATTGTGGCTTCG
GTTGATAAGGCAAAAGAAATCGGCATGGACTGGTGGGAAAATGATCCGTATCTCAGTTCAAAAGGAGCCA
ATAACAAAGCGCTCGAAGAAGAAAATAAAATGCTGCATGAGCGGTTAAAAACGCTTGAAGAAAAAATAGA
AACGAAACGTTAAAAACTGTACGCTACTTAAAAAATGGAGGGATTTACAATGGCAACTGAAACAAAATTA
GATAACACACAGGCAGAAAACAAGGAAAATAAAAATGCGGAAAACGGTTCAAAAGAAAAGAACGGTTCAA
AAGCAAGCAAAACAACAAGCAGCGGGCCAATCAAACGAGCGGTAGCAGGAGGCATCATCGGTGCAACGAT
TGGATATGTATCGACTCCTGAAAATCGAAAAAGTCTCCTTGACCGCATTGATACAGACGAATTAAAAAGC
AAAGCATCTGATTTAGGAACAAAGGTAAAAGAAAAATCAAAAAGCAGCGTGGCCAGCCTGAAAACATCTG
CGGGAAGCTTGTTTAAAAAAGATAAAGATAAATCAAAAGATGATGAAGAAAACGTAAATTCTTCTAGTAG
CGAAACAGAAGACGATAACGTTCAAGAGTACGACGAGTTAAAAGAAGAAAATCAAACTCTTCAAGATCGC
TTATCACAGCTTGAAGAAAAAATGAACATGCTTGTTGAGCTTAGCCTCAATAAAAATCAAGACGAAGAAG
CGGAAGATACAGATTCCGACGAAGAAGAGAACGATGAGAACGATGAAAACGATGAAAACGAGCAGGACGA
TGAAAACGAAGAAGAAACATCTAAGCCACGTAAAAAGGATAAAAAAGAAGCTGAGGAAGAAGAAAGTGAA
AGTGACGAAGACAGCGAGGAAGAAGAGGAAGATTCTCGCTCAAACAAAAAAAATAAAAAAGTAAAAACAG
AAGAAGAAGACGAAGATGAAAGCGAAGAAGAAAAAAAGGAAGCGAAACCAAAAAAGTCAACAGCTAAAAA
ATCAAAAAATACAAAAGCAAAGAAAAACACGGACGAAGAAGATGATGAAGCAACATCTCTTTCTAGTGAA
GACGATACAACAGCCTAAGACGTAAAGGAGGAAAGAAAGACATGAGTACAGGCCCTTCTTTTTCAACTAA
AGACAATACGCTTGAATACTTTGTGAAAGCTTCTAATAAACACGGCTTTTCACTTGATATTTCATTAAAT
GTAAACGGCGCTGTGATTTCCGGTACCATGATTTCAGCAAAAGAATACTTTGATTACTTAAGCGAAACGT
TTGAAGAAGGCAGTGAAGTGGCTCAGGCGCTAAGCGAACAATTCTCTTTAGCAAGCGAAGCGAGCGAATC
AAACGGAGAAGCAGAAGCCCATTTTATTCATTTGAAAAATACAAAGATTTACTGTGGAGACAGTAAATCT
ACTCCTTCTAAAGGCAAAATCTTTTGGAGAGGGAAAATAGCAGAAGTAGACGGGTTTTTCTTAGGAAAGA
TTTCTGATGCAAAATCAACGAGTAAAAAGAGTTCATAAAAAACGGCGGGGTGATTGCCCCGCCGTTTTTT
AGTGATGTGATGAGATGTGCAGCTTCTTTTTTCGATACATGAGCGGAGTCATCTTCATTTCTTTTCGAAA
CTGATTAATAAAATAGCTTGTACTATTAAACCCTACTTGATAGGCGACTTCCGTCACATTTGCTTCTGCT
TGCTGCAGTCCGGATTCGCGAACGCGTCTCGAGAGATCCGGCTGCTAACAAAGCCCGAAAGGAAGCTGAG
TTGGCTGCTGCCACCGCTGAGCAATAACTAGCATAACCCCTTGGGGCCTCTAAACGGGTCTTGAGGGGTT
TTTTGCTGAAAGGAGGAACTATATCCGACTAGTAGCCCGCCTAATGAGCGGGCTTTTTTTTAATTCCCCT
ATTTGTTTATTTTTCTAAATACATTCAAATATGTATCCGCTCATGAGACAATAACCCTGATAAATGCTTC
AATAATATTGAAAAAGGAAGAGTATGAGTATTCAACATTTCCGTGTCGCCCTTATTCCCTTTTTTGCGGC
ATTTTGCCTTCCTGTTTTTGCTCACCCAGAAACGCTCGTGAAAGTAAAAGACGCAGAGGACCAATTGGGG
GCACGAGTGGGATACATAGAACTGGACTTGAATAGCGGTAAAATCCTTGAGAGTTTTCGCCCTGAAGAGC
GTTTTCCAATGATGAGCACTTTCAAAGTTCTGCTATGTGGAGCAGTATTATCCCGTGTAGATGCGGGGCA
AGAGCAACTCGGACGACGAATACACTATTCGCAGAATGACTTGGTTGAATACTCCCCAGTGACAGAAAAG
CACCTTACGGACGGAATGACGGTAAGAGAATTATGTAGTGCCGCCATAACGATGAGTGATAACACTGCGG
CGAACTTACTTCTGACAACCATCGGTGGACCGAAGGAATTAACCGCTTTTTTGCACAATATGGGAGACCA
TGTAACTCGCCTTGACCGTTGGGAACCAGAACTGAATGAAGCCATACCAAACGACGAGCGAGACACCACA
ATGCCTGCGGCAATGGCAACAACATTACGCAAACTATTAACTGGCGAACTACTTACTCTGGCTTCACGGC
AACAATTAATAGACTGGCTTGAAGCGGATAAAGTTGCAGGACCACTACTGCGTTCGGCACTTCCTGCTGG
CTGGTTTATTGCTGATAAATCTGGGGCAGGAGAGCGTGGTTCACGGGGTATCATTGCCGCACTTGGACCA
GATGGTAAGCCTTCCCGTATCGTAGTTATCTACACGACGGGTAGTCAGGCAACTATGGACGAACGAAATA
GACAGATTGCTGAAATAGGGGCTTCACTGATTAAGCATTGGTAAACCGATACAATTAAAGGCTCCTTTTG
GAGCCTTTTTTTTTGGACGGACCGGTAGAAAAGATCAAAGGATCTTCTTGAGATCCTTTTTTTCTGCGCG
TAATCTGCTGCTTGCAAACAAAAAAACCACCGCTACCAGCGGTGGTTTGTTTGCCGGATCAAGAGCTACC
AACTCTTTTTCCGAAGGTAACTGGCTTCAGCAGAGCGCAGATACCAAATACTGTCCTTCTAGTGTAGCCG
TAGTTAGGCCACCACTTCAAGAACTCTGTAGCACCGCCTACATACCTCGCTCTGCTAATCCTGTTACCAG
TGGCTGCTGCCAGTGGCGATAAGTCGTGTCTTACCGGGTTGGACTCAAGACGATAGTTACCGGATAAGGC
GCAGCGGTCGGGCTGAACGGGGGGTTCGTGCACACAGCCCAGCTTGGAGCGAACGACCTACACCGAACTG
AGATACCTACAGCGTGAGCTATGAGAAAGCGCCACGCTTCCCGAAGGGAGAAAGGCGGACAGGTATCCGG
TAAGCGGCAGGGTCGGAACAGGAGAGCGCACGAGGGAGCTTCCAGGGGGAAACGCCTGGTATCTTTATAG
TCCTGTCGGGTTTCGCCACCTCTGACTTGAGCGTCGATTTTTGTGATGCTCGTCAGGGGGGCGGAGCCTA
TGGAAA
